Addgene plasmid #29575: p38delta
Depositing lab: Dustin Maly. Depositing organization: University of Washington. Publication: Sequence determinants of a specific inactive protein kinase conformation. Hari SB, Merritt EA, Maly DJ. Chem Biol. 2013 Jun 20;20(6):806-15. doi: 10.1016/j.chembiol.2013.05.005. PubMed 23790491.
Backbone
  Vector backbone: pMCSG7
  Backbone size w/o insert (bp): 5286
  Vector type: Bacterial Expression
Growth in bacteria
  Bacterial resistance: Ampicillin, 100 μg/mL
  Growth temperature: 37°C
  Growth strain: DH5alpha
  Copy number: High Copy
Gene/Insert
  Gene/Insert name: p38delta
  Species: M. musculus (mouse)
  Mutation: Starting Met replaced with Ala
  Entrez Gene: Mapk13 (a.k.a. SAPK4, Serk4)
  Tag / fusion protein: HIS6 (N terminal on backbone); TEV (N terminal on backbone)
  Cloning method: Restriction Enzyme
  Sequencing primers: 5′ T7; 3′ T7-term
Terms and licenses: Academic/Nonprofit Terms; Industry Terms: Not Available to Industry
Depositor comments: Ligation-independent-cloning.
How to cite: p38delta was a gift from Dustin Maly (Addgene plasmid # 29575 ; http://n2t.net/addgene:29575 ; RRID:Addgene_29575)
