[The description below was written by a language model from this plasmid's Addgene catalogue record.]
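Description:
p38delta is a bacterial expression plasmid built on the pMCSG7 backbone (5,286 bp without insert), carrying the mouse Mapk13 coding sequence, which encodes the stress-activated MAP kinase p38δ (also known as SAPK4 or Serk4). The plasmid is maintained at high copy in E. coli under ampicillin selection. The record does not list the origin of replication or the promoter explicitly. However, the recommended sequencing primers are T7 and T7-term, which indicates that the insert lies between a T7 promoter and a T7 terminator. In that arrangement, expression would normally be carried out in a host strain that supplies T7 RNA polymerase.

The backbone contributes an N-terminal hexahistidine tag followed by a TEV protease recognition site, both fused in frame to the kinase. The His6 tag allows the recombinant protein to be captured by immobilized metal affinity chromatography, and TEV cleavage then removes the tag to leave a near-native protein. The kinase's initiating methionine has been replaced with alanine, so translation starts at the vector-encoded tag rather than at the native start codon. The catalogue field gives the cloning method as restriction enzyme, but the depositor comment says the insert was introduced by ligation-independent cloning, the method pMCSG7 was designed for.

No feature table is supplied, so the exact junctions and the total construct size cannot be stated. The associated publication concerns sequence determinants of a specific inactive protein kinase conformation. This suggests the plasmid was used to produce purified p38δ for biochemical or structural studies of kinase conformation.
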