>Addgene plasmid #29575 | p38delta | depositor partial sequence | sequence record 12981 | Author sequence
GCCAGCCTCACTCGGAAAAGGGGCTTCTACAAGCAGGACATCAACAAGACTGCCTGGGAGCTACCCAAGA
CCTACCTGGCGCCCGCGCACGTCGGCAGCGGGGCCTATGGAGCGGTGTGCTCGGCCATCGACAAGCGGAC
AGGGGAGAAGGTGGCCATCAAGAAGCTGAGCCGGCCCTTCCAGTCGGAGATCTTTGCCAAGCGCGCTTAC
CGCGAGCTTCTGCTCTTGAAGCACATGCACCATGAGAACGTCATTGGGCTTCTGGATGTCTTCACCCCTG
CGTCTTCCCTTCGGAGCTTCCATGATTTCTACCTGGTGATGCCCTTCATGCAGACAGACCTACAGAAGAT
CATGGGGATGGAATTCAGCGAGGATAAGGTCCAGTACTTGGTGTACCAGATGCTCAAAGGTCTAAAGTAC
ATCCACTCCGCTGGCATCGTCCACAGGGACCTGAAACCGGGCAACCTGGCTGTGAATGAAGACTGTGAGC
TGAAGATCCTGGACTTTGGGCTGGCCCGCCACACAGACACTGAGATGACGGGCTATGTGGTGACCCGCTG
GTACCGGGCCCCCGAGGTGATCCTCAGCTGGATGCATTACAACCAGACAGTCGACATCTGGTCTGTTGGT
TGCATCATGGCAGAAATGCTGACTGGAAAGACACTCTTCAAGGGCAAGGACTACCTGGACCAGCTGACCC
AGATCCTGAAAGTGACTGGGGTGCCAGGTGCCGAGTTCGTGCAGAAGCTGAAAGACAAGGCGGCCAAATC
CTATATTCAGTCCCTGCCCCAGAGCCCCAAGAAGGATTTCACACAGCTCTTCCCACGCGCCAGTCCGCAA
GCTGCAGACCTGCTCGACAAGATGCTGGAGCTGGATGTGGACAAGCGTCTGACCGCTGCTCAGGCACTGG
CTCACCCCTTCTTTGAACCCTTCCGGGACCCTGAGGAGGAGACAGAGGCCCAGCAGCCTTTTGATGATGC
CTTAGAACATGAGAAACTCAGCGTGGACGAATGGAAACAACACATCTACAAAGAGATCTCAAACTTCAGT
CCCATAGCCCGGAAGGACTCACGGCGACGAAGTGGCATGAAGCTGCAGTGACATNGGAAGTGGATAACGG
ATCCGAATTCGAGCTCCNTNGACAAG
