>Addgene plasmid #29575 | p38delta | addgene partial sequence | sequence record 35015 | 29575 with T7
ATAATTTTGTTTAACTTTAAGAAGGAGATATACATATGCACCATCATCATCATCATTCTTCTGGTGTAGA
TCTGGGTACCGAGAACCTGTACTTCCAATCCAATGCCAGCCTCACTCGGAAAAGGGGCTTCTACAAGCAG
GACATCAACAAGACTGCCTGGGAGCTACCCAAGACCTACCTGGCGCCCGCGCACGTCGGCAGCGGGGCCT
ATGGAGCGGTGTGCTCGGCCATCGACAAGCGGACAGGGGAGAAGGTGGCCATCAAGAAGCTGAGCCGGCC
CTTCCAGTCGGAGATCTTTGCCAAGCGCGCTTACCGCGAGCTTCTGCTCTTGAAGCACATGCACCATGAG
AACGTCATTGGGCTTCTGGATGTCTTCACCCCTGCGTCTTCCCTTCGGAGCTTCCATGATTTCTACCTGG
TGATGCCCTTCATGCAGACAGACCTACAGAAGATCATGGGGATGGAATTCAGCGAGGATAAGGTCCAGTA
CTTGGTGTACCAGATGCTCAAAGGTCTAAAGTACATCCACTCCGCTGGCATCGTCCACAGGGACCTGAAA
CCGGGCAACCTGGCTGTGAATGAAGACTGTGAGCTGAAGATCCTGGACTTTGGGCTGGCCCGCCACACAG
ACACTGAGATGACGGGCTATGTGGTGACCCGCTGGTACCGGGCCCCCGAGGTGATCCTCAGCTGGATGCA
TTACAACCAGACAGTCGACATCTGGTCTGTTGGTTGCATCATGGCAGAAATGCTGACTGGAAAGACACTC
TTCAAGGGCAAGGACTACCTGGACCAGCTGACCCAGATCCTGAAAGTGACTGGGGTGCCAGGTGCCGAGT
TCGTGCAGAAGCTGAAAGACAAGGCGGCCAAATCCTATATTCAGTCCCTGCCCCAGAGCCCCAAGAA
